Addgene plasmid #31513: MDH1-miR-196b-PGK-GFP-Blast
Depositing lab: Chang-Zheng Chen. Depositing organization: Stanford University. Publication: MicroRNA programs in normal and aberrant stem and progenitor cells. Arnold CP, Tan R, Zhou B, Yue SB, Schaffert S, Biggs JR, Doyonnas R, Lo MC, Perry JM, Renault VM, Sacco A, Somervaille T, Viatour P, Brunet A, Cleary ML, Li L, Sage J, Zhang DE, Blau HM, Chen C, Chen CZ. Genome Res. 2011 May . 21(5):798-810. 10.1101/gr.111385.110 PubMed 21451113.
Backbone
  Vector backbone: MSCV
  Vector type: Mammalian Expression, Retroviral
Growth in bacteria
  Bacterial resistance: Ampicillin, 100 μg/mL
  Growth temperature: 37°C
  Growth strain: DH5alpha
  Copy number: Unknown
Gene/Insert
  Gene/Insert name: miR-196b (alt name: miR196b)
  Species: M. musculus (mouse)
  Entrez Gene: Mir196b (a.k.a. Mirn196b, mir-196b)
  Cloning method: Restriction Enzyme
  Sequencing primers: 5′ H1
Terms and licenses: Academic/Nonprofit Terms; Industry Terms: Not Available to Industry
How to cite: MDH1-miR-196b-PGK-GFP-Blast was a gift from Chang-Zheng Chen (Addgene plasmid # 31513 ; http://n2t.net/addgene:31513 ; RRID:Addgene_31513)
