[The description below was written by a language model from this plasmid's Addgene catalogue record.]
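Description:
MDH1-miR-196b-PGK-GFP-Blast is a retroviral mammalian expression vector built on the MSCV (murine stem cell virus) backbone and designed to deliver and express the mouse microRNA miR-196b (Mir196b). It is propagated in E. coli under ampicillin selection; the copy number is recorded as unknown, and the record does not describe the bacterial origin of replication. As an MSCV-type vector, it would be expected to rely on the retroviral long terminal repeats and packaging signal for production of viral particles in a packaging cell line and for stable integration into dividing target cells. No feature table accompanies the entry, so these elements cannot be confirmed individually.

The promoter driving the microRNA is not stated as a field. However, the "H1" in the construct name and the use of an H1 primer for 5′ sequencing suggest that the miR-196b insert, cloned by restriction enzyme methods, sits downstream of an H1 RNA polymerase III promoter, a common arrangement for expressing small RNAs. The rest of the name indicates a separate marker cassette in which a PGK promoter drives GFP together with a blasticidin resistance function. This would allow transduced cells to be tracked or sorted by fluorescence and selected with the drug. Whether GFP and Blast are fused or otherwise linked is not given. The associated publication concerns microRNA programs in normal and aberrant stem and progenitor cells, consistent with use of this vector for enforced miR-196b expression in mammalian cells to study its function.
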