>Addgene plasmid #31513 | MDH1-miR-196b-PGK-GFP-Blast | depositor partial sequence | sequence record 14433 | Author sequence
TAACGTGAATGTCTTTGGATTTGGGAATCTTATAAGTTCTGTATGAGACCACTCGAGGGTACAGGTTGCG
GAGGAGGGCTCGACTGGGCACAATCGCAGGGCTCTTTCCTTGGCGGCGACAGTGGCAGCAGCGGAGGCGG
CGAGGGGCGAGGCAACCCTACGCCCGCAGCATCAGAACTGGTCGGTGATTTAGGTAGTTTCCTGTTGTTG
GGATCCACCTTTCTCTCGACAGCACGACACTGCCTTCATTACTTCAGTTGAAAGCATCTCCAGGTACCTG
TCCAGAGCAGCCCGAATTCAGACGGAGGCGGGAACTGTTTTAGGTTCTCGTCTCCTACCAGAACCACATA
TCCTGACGGGGTCGGATTCCACATCGACTCCCTTCCTCAGGTCGGGCCACAAAAACGGCCCCCAAAGTCC
CTGGGACGTCTCCCAGGGTTGCGGCCGGGTGTTCAGAACTCGTCAGTTCCACCACGGGTCCGCCAGATAC
AGAGCTAGTTAGCTAACTAGTACAGACGCAGGCGCAAACATTAGATGCCGGCACAAACACGCACAAAGAC
AGAGACAGACACGAAACGACCGCTGGCCAGCTTACCTCCCGGCGGGGGGGTCGGTGGTCCCTGGGCAGGG
GTCTCCAAATCTCGGTGGAACCTCCAAATGAAAGACCCCCGAGGTGGGCAGTCAATCAATCTGAGGAGAC
CCTCCCAAGGATCAGCGAGTCCACGATTCGGATGCAAACAGCAAGAGGCTTTATTGGGAATACGGGTACC
CGGGCGACGCAGTCTATCGGAGGACTGGCGCGCCGAGTGAGGGGTTGTGGGCTCTTTTATTGAGCTCGGG
GAGCAGAAGCGCGCGAACAGAAGCGAGAAGCGAACTGATTGGNTNAGTTCAAATNANNCACAGGGTCATT
TCNNTCCTTGGGGCACCCTGGAAACATCTGATGGTTCTCTAGAAACTGCTGAGGGCGGGACCGCATCTGG
GGACCATCTGTT
