>Addgene plasmid #31513 | MDH1-miR-196b-PGK-GFP-Blast | addgene partial sequence | sequence record 36484 | EGFP-C 5'-CATGGTCCTGCTGGAGTTCGTG-3'
GNANNCTGGCAGGNGAGCTGTCAGTAATGAGGATCACCGGGCAATTGAAGATCTAGTCGACCAATTCCGG
TTATTTTCCACCATATTGCCGTCTTTTGGCAATGTGAGGGCCCGGAAACCTGGCCCTGTCTTCTTGACGA
GCATTCCTAGGGGTCTTTCCCCTCTCGCCAAAGGAATGCAAGGTCTGTTGAATGTCGTGAAGGAAGCAGT
TCCTCTGGAAGCTTCTTGAAGACAAACAACGTCTGTAGCGACCCTTTGCAGGCAGCGGAACCCCCCACCT
GGCGACAGGTGCCTCTGCGGCCAAAAGCCACGTGTATAAGATACACCTGCAAAGGCGGCACAACCCCAGT
GCCACGTTGTGAGTTGGATAGTTGTGGAAAGAGTCAAATGGCTCTCCTCAAGCGTATTCAACAAGGGGCT
GAAGGATGCCCAGAAGGTACCCCATTGTATGGGATCTGATCTGGGGCCTCGGTGCACATGCTTTACATGT
GTTTAGTCGAGGTTAAAAAACGTCTAGGCCCCCCGAACCACGGGGACGTGGTTTTCCTTTGAAAAACACG
ATGATAATACCATGAAAACATTTAACATTTCTCAACAGGATCTAGAATTAGTAGAAGTAGCGACAGAGAA
GATTACAATGCTTTATGAGGATAATAAACATCATGTGGGAGCGGCAATTCGTACGAAAACAGGAGAAATC
ATTTCGGCAGTACATATTGAAGCGTATATAGGACGAGTAACTGTTTGTGCAGAAGCCATTGCGATTGGTA
GTGCAGTTTCGAATGGACAAAAGGATTTTGACACGATTGTAGCTGTTAGACACCCTTATTCTGACGAAGT
AGATAGAAGTATTCGAGTGGTAAGTCCTTGTGGTATGTGTAGGGAGTTGATTTCAGACTATGCACCAGAT
TGTTTTGTGTTAATAGATGAGNATATCAATCATGAATCTCTCANCCATANTAT
