>Addgene plasmid #31513 | MDH1-miR-196b-PGK-GFP-Blast | addgene partial sequence | sequence record 37620 | H1 5'-tcgctatgtgttctgggaaa-3'
GGATTGGGAATCTTATAAGTTCTGTATGAGACCACTCGAGGGTACAGGTTGCGGAGGAGGGCTCGACTGG
GCACAATCGCAGGGCTCTTTCCTTGGCGGCGACAGTGGCAGCAGCGGAGGCGGCGAGGGGCGAGGCAACC
CTACGCCCGCAGCATCAGAACTGGTCGGTGATTTAGGTAGTTTCCTGTTGTTGGGATCCACCTTTCTCTC
GACAGCACGACACTGCCTTCATTACTTCAGTTGAAAGCATCTCCAGGTACCTGTCCAGAGCAGCCCGAAT
TCTTGCCAAACCTACAGGTGGGGTCTTTCATTCCCCCCTTTTTCTGGAGACTAAATAAAATCTTTTATTT
TATCGATAAGCTTGGCTGCAGGTCGACGCGGCCGCAATTCTTAATTAAGTTAACTCATTAATTTCGGGTA
TATTTGAGTGGAATGAGTTCTTCAATCGTAGTTTTGACTAACTTGCCATTCATTTCTATTAACACAAAAC
AATCTGGTGCATAGTCTGAAATCAACTCCCTACACATACCACAAGGACTTACCACTCGAATACTTCTATC
TACTTCGTCAGAATAAGGGTGTCTAACAGCTACAATCGTGTCAAAATCCTTTTGTCCATTCGAAACTGCA
CTACCAATCGCAATGGCTTCTGCACAAACAGTTACTCGTCCTATATACGCTTCAATATGTACTGCCGAAA
TGATTTCTCCTGTTTTCGTACGAATTGCCGCTCCCACATGATGTTTATTATCCTCATAAAGCATTGTAAT
CTTCTCTGTCGCTACTTCTACTAATTCTAGATCCTGTTGAGAAATGTTAAATGTTTTCATGGTATTATCA
TCGT
